>Addgene plasmid #128693 | pT3TS-TAL-apobb.1-PR1-LA | addgene full sequence | sequence record 251657 | Addgene  NGS Result
CATGTTCTTTCCTGCGTTATCCCCTGATTCTGTGGATAACCGTATTACCGCCTTTGAGTGAGCTGATACC
GCTCGCCGCAGCCGAACGACCGAGCGCAGCGAGTCAGTGAGCGAGGAAGCGGAAGAGCGCCCAATACGCA
AACCGAATTAACCCTCACTAAAGGGAAGCTTGCTTGTTCTTTTTGCAGAAGCTCAGAATAAACGCTCAAC
TTTGGCAGATCTAACTCGAGAAAGATATTGTATATATCGTAACAATAGGAGGTTCAACAATGGCTTCCTC
CCCTCCAAAGAAAAAGAGAAAGGTTAGTTGGAAGGACGCAAGTGGTTGGTCTAGAGTGGATCTACGCACG
CTCGGCTACAGTCAGCAGCAGCAAGAGAAGATCAAACCGAAGGTGCGTTCGACAGTGGCGCAGCACCACG
AGGCACTGGTGGGCCATGGGTTTACACACGCGCACATCGTTGCGCTCAGCCAACACCCGGCAGCGTTAGG
GACCGTCGCTGTCACGTATCAGCACATAATCACGGCGTTGCCAGAGGCGACACACGAAGACATCGTTGGC
GTCGGCAAACAGTGGTCCGGCGCACGCGCCCTGGAGGCCTTGCTCACGGATGCGGGGGAGTTGAGAGGTC
CGCCGTTACAGTTGGACACAGGCCAACTTGTGAAGATTGCAAAACGTGGCGGCGTGACCGCAATGGAGGC
AGTGCATGCATCGCGCAATGCACTGACGGGTGCCCCCCTGAACCTGACCCCGGACCAAGTGGTGGCTATC
GCCAGCAACAATGSMGGCWRRCRRGYGCYCSMMWSRAYSYGRCCCCGGACCAAGTGGTGGCTATCGCCAG
CAACAATGGCGGCAAGCAAGCGCTCGAAACGGTGCAGCGGCTGTTGCCGGTGCTGTGCCAGGACCATGGC
CTGACCCCGGACCAAGTGGTGGCTATCGCCAGCAACATTGGCGGCAAGCAAGCGCTCGAAACGGTGCAGC
GGCTGTTGCCGGTGCTGTGCCAGGACCATGGCCTGACCCCGGACCAAGTGGTGGCTATCGCCAGCAACAA
TGGCGGCAAGCAAGCGCTCGAAACGGTGCAGCGGCTGTTGCCGGTGCTGTGCCAGGACCATGGCCTGACC
CCGGACCAAGTGGTGGCTATCGCCAGCCACGATGGCGGCAAGCAAGCGCTCGAAACGGTGCAGCGGCTGT
TGCCGGTGCTGTGCCAGGACCATGGCCTGACCCCGGACCAAGTGGTGGCTATCGCCAGCCACGATGGCGG
CAAGCAAGCGCTCGAAACGGTGCAGCGGCTGTTGCCGGTGCTGTGCCAGGACCATGGCCTCACACCCGAT
CAGGTCGTGGCTATCGCCAGCCACGATGGCGGCAAGCAAGCGCTCGAAACGGTGCAGCGGCTGTTGCCGG
TGCTGTGCCAGGACCATGGCCTGACCCCGGACCAAGTGGTGGCTATCGCCAGCMACGRTGGCGGCAAGCA
AGCGCTCGAAACGGTGCAGCGGCTGTTGCCGGTGCTGTGCCAGGACCATGGCCTGACCCCGGACCAAGTG
GTGGCTATCGCCAGCCACGATGGCGGCAAGCAAGCGCTCGAAACGGTGCAGCGGCTGTTGCCGGTGCTGT
GCCAGGACCATGGCCTGACCCCGGACCAAGTGGTGGCTATCGCCAGCAACGGTGGCGGCAAGCAAGCGCT
CGAAACGGTGCAGCGGCTGTTGCCGGTGCTGTGCCAGGACCATGGCCTGACCCCGGACCAAGTGGTGGCT
ATCGCCAGCCACGATGGCGGCAAGCAAGCGCTCGAAACGGTGCAGCGGCTGTTGCCGGTGCTGTGCCAGG
ACCATGGCCTGACCCCGGACCAAGTGGTGGCTATCGCCAGCAACGGTGGCGGCAAGCAAGCGCTCGAAAC
GGTGCAGCGGCTGTTGCCGGTGCTGTGCCAGGACCATGGCCTGACCCCGGACCAAGTGGTGGCTATCGCC
AGCCACGATGGCGGCAAGCAAGCGCTCGAAACGGTGCAGCGGCTGTTGCCGGTGCTGTGCCAGGACCATG
GCCTGACTCCGGACCAAGTGGTGGCTATCGCCAGCCACGATGGCGGCAAGCAAGCGCTCGAAACGGTGCA
GCGGCTGTTGCCGGTGCTGTGCCAGGACCATGGCCTGACYCCGGACCAAGTGGTGGCTATCGCCAGCCAC
GATGGCGGCAAGCAAGCGCTCGAAACGGTGCAGCGGCTGTTGCCGGTGCTGTGCCAGGACCATGGCCTGA
CCCCGGACCAAGTGGTGGCTATCGCCAGCAACATTGGCGGCAAGCAAGCGCTCGAAACGGTGCAGCGGCT
GTTGCCGGTGCTGTGCCAGGACCATGGCCTGACCCCGGACCAAGTGGTGGCTATCGCCAGCAACGGTGGC
GGCAAGCAAGCGCTCGAAAGCATTGTGGCCCAGCTGAGCCGGCCTGATCCGGCGTTGGCCGCGTTGACCA
ACGACCACCTCGYSGCSTTGGCCNGCSTYGRCSRACGWCCWSCYMGTCGCCTTGGCCTGCCTCGGCGGAC
GTCCTGCCATGGATGCAGTGAAAAAGGGATTGCCGCACGCGCCGGAATTGATCAGAAGAGTCAATCGCCG
TATTGGCGAACGCACGTCCCATCGCGTTGCCTCTAGATCCCAGCTAGTGAAATCTGAATTGGAAGAGAAG
AAATCTGAACTTAGACATAAATTGAAATATGTGCCACATGAATATATTGAATTGATTGAAATCGCAAGAA
ATTCAACTCAGGATAGAATCCTTGAAATGAAGGTGATGGAGTTCTTTATGAAGGTTTATGGTTATCGTGG
TAAACATTTGGGTGGATCAAGGAAACCAGACGGAGCAATTTATACTGTCGGATCTCCTATTGATTACGGT
GTGATCGTTGATACTAAGGCATATTCAGGAGGTTATAATCTTCCAATTGGTCAAGCAGATGAAATGCAAA
GATATGTCGAAGAGAATCAAACAAGAAACAAGCATATCAACCCTAATGAATGGTGGAAAGTCTATCCATC
TTCAGTAACAGAATTTAAGTTCTTGTTTGTGAGTGGTCATTTCAAAGGAAACTACAAAGCTCAGCTTACA
AGATTGAATCATATCACTAATTGTAATGGAGCTGTTCTTAGTGTAGAAGAGCTTTTGATTGGTGGAGAAA
TGATTAAAGCTGGTACATTGACACTTGAGGAAGTGAGAAGGAAATTTAATAACGGTGAGATAAACTTTTA
ATAGGCTAGTGACTGACTAGGATCTGGTTACCACTAAACCAGCCTCAAGAACACCCGAATGGAGTCTCTA
AGCTACATAATACCAACTTACACTTTACAAAATGTTGTCCCCCAAAATGTAGCCATTCGTATCTGCTCCT
AATAAAAAGAAAGTTTCTTCACATTCTAAAAAAAAAAAAAAAAAAAAAAAAAAAAAAAMMCCCCCCCCCC
CCCCCTGCAGGTCGACTCTACTAGAGGATCCCCGGGCGAGCTCCAATTCGCCCTATAGTGAGTCGTATTA
CAATTCACTGGCCGTCGTTTTACAACGTCGTGACTGGGAAAACCCTGGCGTTACCCAACTTAATCGCCTT
GCAGCACATCCCCCTTTCGCCAGCTGGCGTAATAGCGAAGAGGCCCGCACCGATCGCCCTTCCCAACAGT
TGCGCAGCCTGAATGGCGAAYSKRAMKYGYMMKSKWKMATATTTTGTTAAAATTCGCGTTAAATTTTTGT
TAAATCAGCTCATTTTTTAACCAATAGGCCGAAATCGGCAAAATCCCTTATAAATCAAAAGAATAGACCG
AGATAGGGT
[37 nt withheld, positions 3790-3826]
AAAGAACGTGGACTCCAACGTCAAAGG
[49 nt withheld, positions 3854-3902]
T
[91 nt withheld, positions 3904-3994]
G
[124 nt withheld, positions 3996-4119]
CCCATKCSMCWTTYMGGSKRMRTGTGCGCGGAACCCCTATTTGTTTATTTTTCTAAATACATTCAAATAT
GTATCCGCTCATGAGACAATAACCCTGATAAATGCTTCAATAATATTGAAAAAGGAAGAGTATGAGTATT
CAACATTTCCGTGTCGCCCTTATTCCCTTTTTTGCGGCATTTTGCCTTCCTGTTTTTGCTCACCCAGAAA
CGCTGGTGAAAGTAAAAGATGCTGAAGATCAGTTGGGTGCACGAGTGGGTTACATCGAACTGGATCTCAA
CAGCGGTAAGATCCTTGAGAGTTTTCGCCCCGAAGAACGTTTTCCAATGATGAGCACTTTTAAAGTTCTG
CTATGTGGCGCGGTATTATCCCGTATTGACGCCGGGCAAGAGCAACTCGGTCGCCGCATACACTATTCTC
AGAATGACTTGGTTGAGTACTCACCAGTCACAGAAAAGCATCTTACGGATGGCATGACAGTAAGAGAATT
ATGCAGTGCTGCCATAACCATGAGTGATAACACTGCGGCCAACTTACTTCTGACAACGATCGGAGGACCG
AAGGAGCTAACCGCTTTTTTGCACAACATGGGGGATCATGTAACTCGCCTTGATCGTTGGGAACCGGAGC
TGAATGAAGCCATACCAAACGACGAGCGTGACACCACGATGCCTGTAGCAATGGCAACAACGTTGCGCAA
ACTATTAACTGGCGAACTACTTACTCTAGCTTCCCGGCAACAATTAATAGACTGGATGGAGGCGGATAAA
GTTGCAGGACCACTTCTGCGCTCGGCCCTTCCGGCTGGCTGGTTTATTGCTGATAAATCTGGAGCCGGTG
AGCGTGGGTCTCGCGGTATCATTGCAGCACTGGGGCCAGATGGTAAGCCCTCCCGTATCGTAGTTATCTA
CACGACGGGGAGTCAGGCAACTATGGATGAACGAAATAGACAGATCGCTGAGATAGGTGCCTCACTGATT
AAGCATTGGTAACTGTCAGACCAAGTTTACTCATATATACTTTAGATTGATTTAAAACTTCATTTTTAAT
TTAAAAGGATCTAGGTGAAGATCCTTTTTGATAATCTCATGACCAAAATCCCTTAACGTGAGTTTTCGTT
CCACTGAGCGTCAGACCCCGTAGAAAAGATCAAAGGATCTTCTTGAGATCCTTTTTTTCTGCGCGTAATC
TGCTGCTTGCAAACAAAAAAACCACCGCTACCAGCGGTGGTTTGTTTGCCGGATCAAGAGCTACCAACTC
TTTTTCCGAAGGTAACTGGCTTCAGCAGAGCGCAGATACCAAATACTGTTCTTCTAGTGTAGCCGTAGTT
AGGCCACCACTTCAAGAACTCTGTAGCACCGCCTACATACCTCGCTCTGCTAATCCTGTTACCAGTGGCT
GCTGCCAGTGGCGATAAGTCGTGTCTTACCGGGTTGGACTCAAGACGATAGTTACCGGATAAGGCGCAGC
GGTCGGGCTGAACGGGGGGTTCGTGCACACAGCCCAGCTTGGAGCGAACGACCTACACCGAACTGAGATA
CCTACAGCGTGAGCTATGAGAAAGCGCCACGCTTCCCGAAGGGAGAAAGGCGGACAGGTATCCGGTAAGC
GGCAGGGTCGGAACAGGAGAGCGCACGAGGGAGCTTCCAGGGGGAAACGCCTGGTATCTTTATAGTCCTG
TCGGGTTTCGCCACCTCTGACTTGAGCGTCGATTTTTGTGATGCTCGTCAGGGGGGCGGAGCCTATGGAA
AAACGCCAGCAACGCGGCCTTTTTACGGTTCCTGGCCTTTTGCTGGCCTTTTGCTCA
Features (pLannotate 1.2.2; 13 found; start..end, strand, type, name):
      1..125     +  rep_origin     RSF ori (fragment): Plasmids containing the RSF 1030 origin of replication can be propagated in E. coli cells that contain additional plasmids with compatible origins.
    146..164     +  promoter       T3 promoter: promoter for bacteriophage T3 RNA polymerase
    173..215     +  5'UTR          Xenopus globin 5'-UTR: translational enhancer from the 5'-UTR of the major beta-globin gene of Xenopus laevis
    282..689     +  CDS            avrXa10 (fragment): AVX10_XANOO - Experimental evidence at protein level: Swiss-Prot protein existence level 1. Avirulence protein. Induces the hypersensitive response (HR)in rice plants carrying the resistance gene Xa10. Activity depends on the presence of the core repeat domains; replacement with repeat domains from other proteins (AvrBs3 of X.euvesicatoria (AC P14727) or AvrXa7 of this organism) does not elicit the HR. Probably acts as a transcription factor in its host plant (rice) to induce plant resistance or disease. From Xanthomonas oryzae pv. oryzae.
   2496..2642    +  CDS            avrBs3 (fragment): AVRB3_XANEU - Experimental evidence at protein level: Swiss-Prot protein existence level 1. Avirulence protein. Acts as a transcription factor in C.annuum plants. In susceptible plants lacking the Bs3 resistance gene induces expression of a number of genes, including genes homologous to a family of auxin-induced genes, alpha-expansin genes, pectate lyase, anthocyanidin glucoside rhamnosyl transferase and at least one transcription factor, UPA20. Their expression leads to plant hypertrophy in mesophyll cells, probably mainly mediated by UPA20 (PubMed:17962565). In resistant plants induces the h
   2631..3218    +  CDS            fokIR (fragment): T2F1_PLAOK - Also known as rfoKI. Experimental evidence at protein level: Swiss-Prot protein existence level 1. Recognizes the double-stranded sequence 5'-GGATG-3'/3'-CATCC- 5' and cleaves respectively 14 bases after G-1 and 13 bases before C-1. From Planomicrobium okeanokoites (Planococcus okeanokoites) (Flavobacterium okeanokoites).
   3257..3382    +  3'UTR          Xenopus globin 3'-UTR: 3'-UTR of the major beta-globin gene of Xenopus laevis
   3482..3500    -  promoter       T7 promoter: promoter for bacteriophage T7 RNA polymerase
   3503..3660    +  CDS            lacZα (fragment): LacZα fragment of β-galactosidase; lacZ fragment
   3691..4119    -  rep_origin     f1 ori (sequence partly withheld): f1 bacteriophage origin of replication; arrow indicates direction of (+) strand synthesis
   4146..4250    +  promoter       AmpR promoter: bla
   4251..5111    +  CDS            AmpR: β-lactamase; bla; confers resistance to ampicillin, carbenicillin, and related antibiotics
   5282..5870    +  rep_origin     ori: high-copy-number ColE1/pMB1/pBR322/pUC origin of replication
