[The description below was written by a language model from this plasmid's Addgene catalogue record and pLannotate feature annotations shown in this document.]
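Description:
pT3TS-TAL-apobb.1-PR1-LA is a TALEN expression plasmid that encodes the left arm of the first TALEN pair designed to cut at the stop-codon locus of apobb.1. It was built by Golden Gate assembly of a TAL repeat array into the pT3TS-delta-TAL backbone. It is a template for in vitro transcription rather than a vector that drives expression directly in cells. A bacteriophage T3 promoter sits upstream of the coding region, which is flanked by the Xenopus beta-globin 5' and 3' untranslated regions; these elements are commonly used to improve translation and stability of synthetic mRNA.

The annotated open reading frame begins with a TAL effector N-terminal segment (matched to avrXa10). A long unannotated stretch follows, which presumably holds the assembled DNA-binding repeats. After that come a short TAL C-terminal segment (matched to avrBs3) and the FokI nuclease cleavage domain. Because FokI must dimerise to cut, this arm is meant to be used with its right-arm partner, so that the two proteins bind either side of the target and make a double-strand break there.

In E. coli the plasmid is maintained through a high-copy ColE1/pUC-type origin and selected with ampicillin via the bla gene. An f1 origin, a lacZα fragment, a reverse-oriented T7 promoter and a small RSF origin fragment are backbone remnants.

The associated publication describes a reporter system for atherogenic lipoproteins, but the record does not state the host organism or the repeat composition. The depositor notes that the repetitive regions hampered sequence assembly. As a result, the repository's full sequence contains ambiguous bases and a few mismatches in non-essential regions, and it is slightly shorter than the stated total size.
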