Addgene plasmid #128693: pT3TS-TAL-apobb.1-PR1-LA
Purpose: Left arm of TALEN pair 1 for cleavage of apobb.1 STOP locus
Depositing lab: Steven Farber. Depositing organization: Carnegie Institution for Science. Publication: The LipoGlo reporter system for sensitive and specific monitoring of atherogenic lipoproteins. Thierer JH, Ekker SC, Farber SA. Nat Commun. 2019 Jul 31;10(1):3426. doi: 10.1038/s41467-019-11259-w. PubMed 31366908.
Backbone
  Vector backbone: pT3TS-delta-TAL
  Backbone manufacturer: Ekker Lab
  Backbone size w/o insert (bp): 4651
  Total vector size (bp): 5940
  Modifications to backbone: Golden gate assembly reaction
  Vector type: TALEN
Growth in bacteria
  Bacterial resistance: Ampicillin, 100 μg/mL
  Growth temperature: 37°C
  Growth strain: DH5alpha
  Copy number: Unknown
Gene/Insert
  Gene/Insert name: TALEN
  Insert size (bp): 2203
Terms and licenses: Academic/Nonprofit Terms; Industry Terms: Not Available to Industry
Depositor comments: Plasmid contains a lot of repetitive regions and thus next generation sequencing had difficulty assembling a full plasmid sequence. Due to this Addgene's full plasmid sequence contains several ambiguous bases and a few mismatches in non-essential regions compared to depositor sequence. Depositor confirms plasmid is functional!
How to cite: pT3TS-TAL-apobb.1-PR1-LA was a gift from Steven Farber (Addgene plasmid # 128693 ; http://n2t.net/addgene:128693 ; RRID:Addgene_128693)
